>Addgene plasmid #242758 | pET28(a)-p2c-eGFP | addgene full sequence | sequence record 485904 | Addgene NGS Result
TTTGTTTAACTTTAAGAAGGAGATATACCATGGGCAGCAGCCATCATCATCATCATCACAGCAGCGGCCT
GGTGCCGCGCGGCAGCCATATGGCTAGCATGACTGGTGGACAGCAAATGGGTCGCGGATCCAATCTGCAG
CAGCAGCGCCAGCACGGCAAGAACGGCAACCAGGACTACCAGGATCAGAGCAACGAACAGAGGAAGAACC
AGAGGACCAGCAGCGAGGAGGACTACAGCGAGGAGGTTAAGAACGAGCTCAGGCGCGCCGGAGGAGGCGG
CAGCGGTGGTGGAGGAAGCGGTGGAGGCGGGAGCATGGTGAGCAAGGGCGAGGAGCTGTTCACCGGGGTG
GTGCCCATCCTGGTCGAGCTGGACGGCGACGTAAACGGCCACAAGTTCAGCGTGTCCGGCGAGGGCGAGG
GCGATGCCACCTACGGCAAGCTGACCCTGAAGTTCATCTGCACCACCGGCAAGCTGCCCGTGCCCTGGCC
CACCCTCGTGACCACCCTGACCTACGGCGTGCAGTGCTTCAGCCGCTACCCCGACCACATGAAGCAGCAC
GACTTCTTCAAGTCCGCCATGCCCGAAGGCTACGTCCAGGAGCGCACCATCTTCTTCAAGGGCGACGGCA
ACTACAAGACCCGCGCCGAGGTGAAGTTCGAGGGCGACACCCTGGTGAACCGCATCGAGCTGAAGGGCAT
CGACTTCAAGGAGGACGGCAACATCCTGGGGCACAAGCTGGAGTACAACTACAACAGCCACAACGTCTAT
ATCATGGCCGACAAGCAGAAGAACGGCATCAAGGTGAACTTCAAGATCCGCCACAACATCGAGGACGGCA
GCGTGCAGCTCGCCGACCACTACCAGCAGAACACCCCCATCGGCGACGGCCCCGTGCTGCTGCCCGACAA
CCACTACCTGAGCACCCAGTCCGCCCTGAGCAAAGACCCCAACGAGAAGCGCGATCACATGGTCCTGCTG
GAGTTCGTGACCGCCGCCGGGATCACTCTCGGCATGGACGAGCTGTACGGATCCGAATTCGAGCTCCGTC
GACAAGCTTGCGGCCGCACTCGAGCACCACCACCACCACCACTGAGATCCGGCTGCTAACAAAGCCCGAA
AGGAAGCTGAGTTGGCTGCTGCCACCGCTGAGCAATAACTAGCATAACCCCTTGGGGCCTCTAAACGGGT
CTTGAGGGGTTTTTTGCTGAAAGGAGGAACTATATCCGGATTGGCGAATGGG
[124 nt withheld, positions 1243-1366]
C
[91 nt withheld, positions 1368-1458]
A
[49 nt withheld, positions 1460-1508]
CCTTTGACGTTGGAGTCCACGTTCTTT
[37 nt withheld, positions 1536-1572]
ACCCTATCTCGGTCTATTCTTTTGATTTATAAGGGATTTTGCCGATTTCGGCCTATTGGTTAAAAAATGA
GCTGATTTAACAAAAATTTAACGCGAATTTTAACAAAATATTAACGCTTACAATTTAGGTGGCACTTTTC
GGGGAAATGTGCGCGGAACCCCTATTTGTTTATTTTTCTAAATACATTCAAATATGTATCCGCTCATGAA
TTAATTCTTAGAAAAACTCATCGAGCATCAAATGAAACTGCAATTTATTCATATCAGGATTATCAATACC
ATATTTTTGAAAAAGCCGTTTCTGTAATGAAGGAGAAAACTCACCGAGGCAGTTCCATAGGATGGCAAGA
TCCTGGTATCGGTCTGCGATTCCGACTCGTCCAACATCAATACAACCTATTAATTTCCCCTCGTCAAAAA
TAAGGTTATCAAGTGAGAAATCACCATGAGTGACGACTGAATCCGGTGAGAATGGCAAAAGTTTATGCAT
TTCTTTCCAGACTTGTTCAACAGGCCAGCCATTACGCTCGTCATCAAAATCACTCGCATCAACCAAACCG
TTATTCATTCGTGATTGCGCCTGAGCGAGACGAAATACGCGATCGCTGTTAAAAGGACAATTACAAACAG
GAATCGAATGCAACCGGCGCAGGAACACTGCCAGCGCATCAACAATATTTTCACCTGAATCAGGATATTC
TTCTAATACCTGGAATGCTGTTTTCCCGGGGATCGCAGTGGTGAGTAACCATGCATCATCAGGAGTACGG
ATAAAATGCTTGATGGTCGGAAGAGGCATAAATTCCGTCAGCCAGTTTAGTCTGACCATCTCATCTGTAA
CATCATTGGCAACGCTACCTTTGCCATGTTTCAGAAACAACTCTGGCGCATCGGGCTTCCCATACAATCG
ATAGATTGTCGCACCTGATTGCCCGACATTATCGCGAGCCCATTTATACCCATATAAATCAGCATCCATG
TTGGAATTTAATCGCGGCCTAGAGCAAGACGTTTCCCGTTGAATATGGCTCATAACACCCCTTGTATTAC
TGTTTATGTAAGCAGACAGTTTTATTGTTCATGACCAAAATCCCTTAACGTGAGTTTTCGTTCCACTGAG
CGTCAGACCCCGTAGAAAAGATCAAAGGATCTTCTTGAGATCCTTTTTTTCTGCGCGTAATCTGCTGCTT
GCAAACAAAAAAACCACCGCTACCAGCGGTGGTTTGTTTGCCGGATCAAGAGCCACCAACTCTTTTTCCG
AAGGTAACTGGCTTCAGCAGAGCGCAGATACCAAATACTGTCCTTCTAGTGTAGCCGTAGTTAGGCCACC
ACTTCAAGAACTCTGTAGCACCGCCTACATACCTCGCTCTGCTAATCCTGTTACCAGTGGCTGCTGCCAG
TGGCGATAAGTCGTGTCTTACCGGGTTGGACTCAAGACGATAGTTACCGGATAAGGCGCAGCGGTCGGGC
TGAACGGGGGGTTCGTGCACACAGCCCAGCTTGGAGCGAACGACCTACACCGAACTGAGATACCTACAGC
GTGAGCTATGAGAAAGCGCCACGCTTCCCGAAGGGAGAAAGGCGGACAGGTATCCGGTAAGCGGCAGGGT
CGGAACAGGAGAGCGCACGAGGGAGCTTCCAGGGGGAAACGCCTGGTATCTTTATAGTCCTGTCGGGTTT
CGCCACCTCTGACTTGAGCGTCGATTTTTGTGATGCTCGTCAGGGGGGCGGAGCCTATGGAAAAACGCCA
GCAACGCGGCCTTTTTACGGTTCCTGGCCTTTTGCTGGCCTTTTGCTCACATGTTCTTTCCTGCGTTATC
CCCTGATTCTGTGGATAACCGTATTACCGCCTTTGAGTGAGCTGATACCGCTCGCCGCAGCCGAACGACC
GAGCGCAGCGAGTCAGTGAGCGAGGAAGCGGAAGAGCGCCTGATGCGGTATTTTCTCCTTACGCATCTGT
GCGGTATTTCACACCGCAATGGTGCACTCTCAGTACAATCTGCTCTGATGCCGCATAGTTAAGCCAGTAT
ACACTCCGCTATCGCTACGTGACTGGGTCATGGCTGCGCCCCGACACCCGCCAACACCCGCTGACGCGCC
CTGACGGGCTTGTCTGCTCCCGGCATCCGCTTACAGACAAGCTGTGACCGTCTCCGGGAGCTGCATGTGT
CAGAGGTTTTCACCGTCATCACCGAAACGCGCGAGGCAGCTGCGGTAAAGCTCATCAGCGTGGTCGTGAA
GCGATTCACAGATGTCTGCCTGTTCATCCGCGTCCAGCTCGTTGAGTTTCTCCAGAAGCGTTAATGTCTG
GCTTCTGATAAAGCGGGCCATGTTAAGGGCGGTTTTTTCCTGTTTGGTCACTGATGCCTCCGTGTAAGGG
GGATTTCTGTTCATGGGGGTAATGATACCGATGAAACGAGAGAGGATGCTCACGATACGGGTTACTGATG
ATGAACATGCCCGGTTACTGGAACGTTGTGAGGGTAAACAACTGGCGGTATGGATGCGGCGGGACCAGAG
AAAAATCACTCAGGGTCAATGCCAGCGCTTCGTTAATACAGATGTAGGTGTTCCACAGGGTAGCCAGCAG
CATCCTGCGATGCAGATCCGGAACATAATGGTGCAGGGCGCTGACTTCCGCGTTTCCAGACTTTACGAAA
CACGGAAACCGAAGACCATTCATGTTGTTGCTCAGGTCGCAGACGTTTTGCAGCAGCAGTCGCTTCACGT
TCGCTCGCGTATCGGTGATTCATTCTGCTAACCAGTAAGGCAACCCCGCCAGCCTAGCCGGGTCCTCAAC
GACAGGAGCACGATCATGCGCACCCGTGGGGCCGCCATGCCGGCGATAATGGCCTGCTTCTCGCCGAAAC
GTTTGGTGGCGGGACCAGTGACGAAGGCTTGAGCGAGGGCGTGCAAGATTCCGAATACCGCAAGCGACAG
GCCGATCATCGTCGCGCTCCAGCGAAAGCGGTCCTCGCCGAAAATGACCCAGAGCGCTGCCGGCACCTGT
CCTACGAGTTGCATGATAAAGAAGACAGTCATAAGTGCGGCGACGATAGTCATGCCCCGCGCCCACCGGA
AGGAGCTGACTGGGTTGAAGGCTCTCAAGGGCATCGGTCGAGATCCCGGTGCCTAATGAGTGAGCTAACT
TACATTAATTGCGTTGCGCTCACTGCCCGCTTTCCAGTCGGGAAACCTGTCGTGCCAGCTGCATTAATGA
ATCGGCCAACGCGCGGGGAGAGGCGGTTTGCGTATTGGGCGCCAGGGTGGTTTTTCTTTTCACCAGTGAG
ACGGGCAACAGCTGATTGCCCTTCACCGCCTGGCCCTGAGAGAGTTGCAGCAAGCGGTCCACGCTGGTTT
GCCCCAGCAGGCGAAAATCCTGTTTGATGGTGGTTAACGGCGGGATATAACATGAGCTGTCTTCGGTATC
GTCGTATCCCACTACCGAGATATCCGCACCAACGCGCAGCCCGGACTCGGTAATGGCGCGCATTGCGCCC
AGCGCCATCTGATCGTTGGCAACCAGCATCGCAGTGGGAACGATGCCCTCATTCAGCATTTGCATGGTTT
GTTGAAAACCGGACATGGCACTCCAGTCGCCTTCCCGTTCCGCTATCGGCTGAATTTGATTGCGAGTGAG
ATATTTATGCCAGCCAGCCAGACGCAGACGCGCCGAGACAGAACTTAATGGGCCCGCTAACAGCGCGATT
TGCTGGTGACCCAATGCGACCAGATGCTCCACGCCCAGTCGCGTACCGTCTTCATGGGAGAAAATAATAC
TGTTGATGGGTGTCTGGTCAGAGACATCAAGAAATAACGCCGGAACATTAGTGCAGGCAGCTTCCACAGC
AATGGCATCCTGGTCATCCAGCGGATAGTTAATGATCAGCCCACTGACGCGTTGCGCGAGAAGATTGTGC
ACCGCCGCTTTACAGGCTTCGACGCCGCTTCGTTCTACCATCGACACCACCACGCTGGCACCCAGTTGAT
CGGCGCGAGATTTAATCGCCGCGACAATTTGCGACGGCGCGTGCAGGGCCAGACTGGAGGTGGCAACGCC
AATCAGCAACGACTGTTTGCCCGCCAGTTGTTGTGCCACGCGGTTGGGAATGTAATTCAGCTCCGCCATC
GCCGCTTCCACTTTTTCCCGCGTTTTCGCAGAAACGTGGCTGGCCTGGTTCACCACGCGGGAAACGGTCT
GATAAGAGACACCGGCATACTCTGCGACATCGTATAACGTTACTGGTTTCACATTCACCACCCTGAATTG
ACTCTCTTCCGGGCGCTATCATGCCATACCGCGAAAGGTTTTGCGCCATTCGATGGTGTCCGGGATCTCG
ACGCTCTCCCTTATGCGACTCCTGCATTAGGAAGCAGCCCAGTAGTAGGTTGAGGCCGTTGAGCACCGCC
GCCGCAAGGAATGGTGCATGCAAGGAGATGGCGCCCAACAGTCCCCCGGCCACGGGGCCTGCCACCATAC
CCACGCCGAAACAAGCGCTCATGAGCCCGAAGTGGCGAGCCCGATCTTCCCCATCGGTGATGTCGGCGAT
ATAGGCGCCAGCAACCGCACCTGTGGCGCCGGTGATGCCGGCCACGATGCGTCCGGCGTAGAGGATCGAG
ATCTCGATCCCGCGAAATTAATACGACTCACTATAGGGGAATTGTGAGCGGATAACAATTCCCCTCTAGA
AATAAT
Features (pLannotate 1.2.2; 23 found; start..end, strand, type, name):
      1..23      +  RBS            RBS: efficient ribosome binding site from bacteriophage T7 gene 10 (Olins and Rangwala, 1989)
     42..58      +  CDS            capTEV™ (fragment): composite tag for in vivo biotinylation, TEV protease cleavage, and 6xHis tagging
     69..86      +  CDS            thrombin site: thrombin recognition and cleavage site
     90..122     +  CDS            T7 tag (gene 10 leader): leader peptide from bacteriophage T7 gene 10 promotes efficient translation in E. coli
    132..272     +  CDS            Yp1 (fragment): VIT1_DROME - Experimental evidence at protein level: Swiss-Prot protein existence level 1. Vitellogenin is the major yolk protein of eggs where it is used as a food source during embryogenesis. From Drosophila melanogaster (Fruit fly).
    315..1028    +  CDS            EGFP: EGFP is a basic (constitutively fluorescent) green fluorescent protein published in 1996, derived from Aequorea victoria. It is reported to be a rapidly-maturing weak dimer with moderate acid sensitivity.
   1075..1092    +  CDS            9xHis (fragment): 9xHis affinity tag
   1102..1151    +  CDS            SET1 (fragment): solubility-enhancement tag derived from T7 phage gene 10B
   1159..1206    +  terminator     T7 terminator: transcription terminator for bacteriophage T7 RNA polymerase
   1243..1671    +  rep_origin     f1 ori (sequence partly withheld): f1 bacteriophage origin of replication; arrow indicates direction of (+) strand synthesis
   1724..1781    +  promoter       AmpR promoter (fragment): bla
   1790..2605    -  CDS            KanR: aminoglycoside phosphotransferase; aph(3')-Ia; confers resistance to kanamycin in bacteria or G418 (Geneticin®) in eukaryotes
   2727..3315    +  rep_origin     ori: high-copy-number ColE1/pMB1/pBR322/pUC origin of replication
   3501..3640    -  misc_feature   bom: basis of mobility region from pBR322
   3742..3933    -  CDS            rop: Rop protein, which maintains plasmids at low copy number; rop
   3950..4330    +  CDS            YPB1_ECOLX: Protein predicted: Swiss-Prot protein existence level 4. From Escherichia coli.
   4402..4693    -  CDS            TcR (fragment): tetracycline efflux protein; tet; confers resistance to tetracycline
   4708..4729    -  protein_bind   CAP binding site: CAP binding activates transcription in the presence of cAMP. E. coli catabolite activator protein
   4742..5824    -  CDS            lacI: lac repressor; lacI; The lac repressor binds to the lac operator to inhibit transcription in E. coli. This inhibition can be relieved by adding lactose or isopropyl-β-D-thiogalactopyranoside (IPTG).
   5825..5902    -  promoter       lacI promoter: lacI
   5910..6189    -  CDS            TcR (fragment): tetracycline efflux protein; tet; confers resistance to tetracycline
   6211..6229    +  promoter       T7 promoter: promoter for bacteriophage T7 RNA polymerase
   6230..6254    +  protein_bind   lac operator: The lac repressor binds to the lac operator to inhibit transcription in E. coli. This inhibition can be relieved by adding lactose or isopropyl-β-D-thiogalactopyranoside (IPTG). lac repressor encoded by lacI
