[The description below was written by a language model from this plasmid's Addgene catalogue record and pLannotate feature annotations shown in this document.]
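Description:
pET28(a)-p2c-eGFP is a bacterial expression plasmid of about 6.3 kb, built on the pET28(a) backbone, for producing a P2C–EGFP fusion protein in E. coli. It carries a kanamycin resistance gene (aminoglycoside phosphotransferase) for selection and a ColE1/pMB1-type origin with the adjacent bom and rop elements inherited from pBR322. The catalogue lists it as high copy, although rop normally moderates copy number. An f1 origin is also present. Several short annotations in the backbone (tetracycline-resistance fragments, an AmpR promoter fragment, a predicted E. coli ORF) appear to be pBR322-derived remnants rather than functional parts.

Expression follows the standard pET arrangement: a T7 promoter with an adjoining lac operator, the strong T7 gene 10 ribosome binding site and a T7 terminator. A plasmid-borne lacI gene supplies repressor, so transcription requires a host providing T7 RNA polymerase and is induced with IPTG. The open reading frame begins with vector-encoded N-terminal sequences: a short stretch matched to His-tag-containing elements, a thrombin cleavage site and the T7 tag leader. These are followed by a fragment matching Drosophila melanogaster yolk protein 1 (Yp1), which corresponds to the P2C targeting ligand, and then EGFP. A further His-tag match lies downstream of EGFP, consistent with the vector's C-terminal tag, though the table does not show whether it is translated in frame.

The associated publication concerns targeted delivery of protein cargo into arthropod ovaries for heritable germline editing. This suggests that the purified fluorescent fusion serves to visualise ligand-mediated ovarian uptake, although the record itself states only that the plasmid expresses ligand-fused eGFP in E. coli.
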