Addgene plasmid #242758: pET28(a)-p2c-eGFP
Purpose: Expresses eGFP fluorophore with fused p2c targeting ligand for expression in E. coli
Depositing lab: Jason Rasgon. Depositing organization: Pennsylvania State University. Publication: Targeted delivery of CRISPR-Cas9 ribonucleoprotein into arthropod ovaries for heritable germline gene editing. Chaverra-Rodriguez D, Macias VM, Hughes GL, Pujhari S, Suzuki Y, Peterson DR, Kim D, McKeand S, Rasgon JL. Nat Commun. 2018 Aug 1;9(1):3008. doi: 10.1038/s41467-018-05425-9. PubMed 30068905.
Backbone
  Vector backbone: pET28(a)
  Vector type: Bacterial Expression
Growth in bacteria
  Bacterial resistance: Kanamycin, 50 μg/mL
  Growth temperature: 37°C
  Growth strain: DH5alpha
  Copy number: High Copy
Gene/Insert
  Gene/Insert name: P2C-EGFP
  Insert size (bp): 1080
Terms and licenses: Academic/Nonprofit Terms; Industry Terms: Not Available to Industry
How to cite: pET28(a)-p2c-eGFP was a gift from Jason Rasgon (Addgene plasmid # 242758 ; http://n2t.net/addgene:242758 ; RRID:Addgene_242758)
