>Addgene plasmid #242758 | pET28(a)-p2c-eGFP | depositor partial sequence | sequence record 478606 | P2C-EGFP
CATCATCATCATCATCACAGCAGCGGCCTGGTGCCGCGCGGCAGCCATATGGCTAGCATGACTGGTGGAC
AGCAAATGGGTCGCGGATCCAATCTGCAGCAGCAGCGCCAGCACGGCAAGAACGGCAACCAGGACTACCA
GGATCAGAGCAACGAACAGAGGAAGAACCAGAGGACCAGCAGCGAGGAGGACTACAGCGAGGAGGTTAAG
AACGAGCTCAGGCGCGCCGGAGGAGGCGGCAGCGGTGGTGGAGGAAGCGGTGGAGGCGGGAGCATGGTGA
GCAAGGGCGAGGAGCTGTTCACCGGGGTGGTGCCCATCCTGGTCGAGCTGGACGGCGACGTAAACGGCCA
CAAGTTCAGCGTGTCCGGCGAGGGCGAGGGCGATGCCACCTACGGCAAGCTGACCCTGAAGTTCATCTGC
ACCACCGGCAAGCTGCCCGTGCCCTGGCCCACCCTCGTGACCACCCTGACCTACGGCGTGCAGTGCTTCA
GCCGCTACCCCGACCACATGAAGCAGCACGACTTCTTCAAGTCCGCCATGCCCGAAGGCTACGTCCAGGA
GCGCACCATCTTCTTCAAGGGCGACGGCAACTACAAGACCCGCGCCGAGGTGAAGTTCGAGGGCGACACC
CTGGTGAACCGCATCGAGCTGAAGGGCATCGACTTCAAGGAGGACGGCAACATCCTGGGGCACAAGCTGG
AGTACAACTACAACAGCCACAACGTCTATATCATGGCCGACAAGCAGAAGAACGGCATCAAGGTGAACTT
CAAGATCCGCCACAACATCGAGGACGGCAGCGTGCAGCTCGCCGACCACTACCAGCAGAACACCCCCATC
GGCGACGGCCCCGTGCTGCTGCCCGACAACCACTACCTGAGCACCCAGTCCGCCCTGAGCAAAGACCCCA
ACGAGAAGCGCGATCACATGGTCCTGCTGGAGTTCGTGACCGCCGCCGGGATCACTCTCGGCATGGACGA
GCTGTACGGATTC
